Addgene plasmid #114627: pTWIN1-His6-Ssp-Htt2-90(A2C)-49Q
Purpose: Bacterial expression of Htt fragment containing amino acids 2-90, with A2C cysteine mutation and a 49 polyQ repeat
Depositing lab: Hilal Lashuel. Depositing organization: Swiss Federal Institute of Technology (EPFL). Publication: Monomeric Huntingtin Exon 1 Has Similar Overall Structural Features for Wild-Type and Pathological Polyglutamine Lengths. Warner JB 4th, Ruff KM, Tan PS, Lemke EA, Pappu RV, Lashuel HA. J Am Chem Soc. 2017 Oct 18;139(41):14456-14469. doi: 10.1021/jacs.7b06659. Epub 2017 Oct 9. PubMed 28937758.
Backbone
  Vector backbone: pTWIN1
  Backbone manufacturer: NEB
  Vector type: Bacterial Expression
Growth in bacteria
  Bacterial resistance: Ampicillin, 100 μg/mL
  Growth temperature: 30°C
  Growth strain: NEB Stable
  Copy number: Low Copy
Gene/Insert
  Gene/Insert name: Huntingtin Exon1 fragment
  Species: H. sapiens (human)
  Mutation: A2C; 49 polyQ repeat
  Entrez Gene: HTT (a.k.a. HD, IT15, LOMARS)
  Tag / fusion protein: His6-Ssp DnaB intein (N terminal on backbone)
  Cloning method: Ligation Independent Cloning
  Sequencing primers: 5′ T7; 3′ T7-Term
Terms and licenses: Academic/Nonprofit Terms; Industry Terms: Not Available to Industry
How to cite: pTWIN1-His6-Ssp-Htt2-90(A2C)-49Q was a gift from Hilal Lashuel (Addgene plasmid # 114627 ; http://n2t.net/addgene:114627 ; RRID:Addgene_114627)
