[The description below was written by a language model from this plasmid's Addgene catalogue record and pLannotate feature annotations shown in this document.]
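Description:
pTWIN1-His6-Ssp-Htt2-90(A2C)-49Q is a bacterial expression plasmid of about 6 kb built on the NEB pTWIN1 intein-fusion backbone. It produces a fragment of human huntingtin (HTT) exon 1. The insert encodes residues 2–90 with an expanded 49-glutamine tract and an A2C substitution that places a cysteine at the first residue of the fragment. It is fused at its N terminus to a His6-tagged Ssp DnaB intein. Transcription runs from a T7 promoter controlled by an adjacent lac operator, followed by the T7 gene 10 ribosome binding site and ending at a T7 terminator. A plasmid-borne lacI gene supplies repressor, so expression is IPTG-inducible in hosts that provide T7 RNA polymerase.

In the automated feature table, the intein region appears as two dnaB fragments matched by homology to a Mycobacterium tuberculosis entry, one of them spanning the sequence origin. The catalogue record identifies the intein as Ssp DnaB. The Htt coding region between the intein and the terminator is not annotated, and a short "SET1" match just before the terminator is probably backbone-derived sequence. The plasmid is selected with ampicillin through β-lactamase. It replicates from a ColE1/pMB1-type origin with rop, consistent with its low-copy listing, and it also carries an M13 origin plus pBR322 remnants (bom, mbeC and tetracycline-resistance fragments).

The His6 tag allows affinity capture of the fusion. The Ssp DnaB intein generally undergoes C-terminal cleavage, which would release the Htt fragment without a tag and with the engineered cysteine at its N terminus. An N-terminal cysteine of this kind suits native chemical ligation or site-specific labelling, although the record itself states only bacterial expression of the fragment as the purpose. The associated study compared the structural features of monomeric huntingtin exon 1 at wild-type and pathological polyglutamine lengths.
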