Features (pLannotate 1.2.2; 20 found; start..end, strand, type, name):
    266..415     +  CDS            dnaB (fragment): DNAB_MYCTU - Experimental evidence at protein level: Swiss-Prot protein existence level 1. The intein is an endonuclease. From Mycobacterium tuberculosis (strain ATCC 25618 / H37Rv).
    767..816     +  CDS            SET1 (fragment): solubility-enhancement tag derived from T7 phage gene 10B
    824..871     +  terminator     T7 terminator: transcription terminator for bacteriophage T7 RNA polymerase
    931..1035    +  promoter       AmpR promoter: bla
   1036..1896    +  CDS            AmpR: β-lactamase; bla; confers resistance to ampicillin, carbenicillin, and related antibiotics
   1938..2451    -  rep_origin     M13 ori (sequence partly withheld): M13 bacteriophage origin of replication; arrow indicates direction of (+) strand synthesis
   2562..3150    +  rep_origin     ori: high-copy-number ColE1/pMB1/pBR322/pUC origin of replication
   3327..3417    -  misc_feature   bom (fragment): basis of mobility region from pBR322
   3519..3710    -  CDS            rop: Rop protein, which maintains plasmids at low copy number; rop
   3751..3861    +  CDS            mbeC (fragment): MBEC_ECOLX - Experimental evidence at protein level: Swiss-Prot protein existence level 1. Required for efficient mobilization of ColE1 plasmid and is thus essential to promote the specific transfer of the plasmid during conjugation. Probably functions by inducing DNA bending, helping the MbeA relaxase to melt the DNA around the nic site and cleave the phosphodiester bond. Binds specifically double-stranded DNA (dsDNA) containing the ColE1 oriT but does not recognize the inverted repeat (IR). From Escherichia coli.
   3896..4218    -  CDS            TcR (fragment): tetracycline efflux protein; tet; confers resistance to tetracycline
   4233..4254    -  protein_bind   CAP binding site: CAP binding activates transcription in the presence of cAMP. E. coli catabolite activator protein
   4267..5349    -  CDS            lacI: lac repressor; lacI; The lac repressor binds to the lac operator to inhibit transcription in E. coli. This inhibition can be relieved by adding lactose or isopropyl-β-D-thiogalactopyranoside (IPTG).
   5350..5427    -  promoter       lacI promoter: lacI
   5435..5528    -  CDS            TcR (fragment): tetracycline efflux protein; tet; confers resistance to tetracycline
   5580..5666    +  terminator     rrnB T1 terminator: Escherichia coli rrnB; transcription terminator T1 from the E. coli rrnB gene
   5801..5819    +  promoter       T7 promoter: promoter for bacteriophage T7 RNA polymerase
   5820..5844    +  protein_bind   lac operator: The lac repressor binds to the lac operator to inhibit transcription in E. coli. This inhibition can be relieved by adding lactose or isopropyl-β-D-thiogalactopyranoside (IPTG). lac repressor encoded by lacI
   5859..5881    +  RBS            RBS: efficient ribosome binding site from bacteriophage T7 gene 10 (Olins and Rangwala, 1989)
   5910..280     +  CDS            dnaB (fragment) (across the origin): DNAB_MYCTU - Experimental evidence at protein level: Swiss-Prot protein existence level 1. The intein is an endonuclease. From Mycobacterium tuberculosis (strain ATCC 25618 / H37Rv).
>Addgene plasmid #114627 | pTWIN1-His6-Ssp-Htt2-90(A2C)-49Q | addgene full sequence | sequence record 222844 | Addgene NGS Result
TCTGCTGGATGAGAAAGATTTTGAGATTTGGGCCATTAACGAGCAGACCATGAAACTGGAAAGCGCAAAA
GTTAGCCGTGTTTTTTGCACCGGTAAAAAACTGGTGTATATCCTGAAAACCCGTCTGGGTCGTACCATTA
AAGCAACCGCAAATCATCGTTTTCTGACCATTGATGGTTGGAAACGTCTGGATGAACTGAGCCTGAAAGA
ACATATTGCACTGCCTCGTAAACTGGAAAGTAGCAGCCTGCAACTGAGTCCGGAAATTGAAAAACTGAGC
CAGAGCGATATCTATTGGGATAGCATTGTTAGCATTACCGAAACCGGTGTTGAAGAAGTTTTTGATCTGA
CCGTTCCGGGTCCGCACAATTTTGTTGCAAATGATATTATTGTGCACAACTGCACCCTGGAAAAACTGAT
GAAAGCATTTGAAAGCCTGAAAAGCTTTCAGCAGCAGCAACAACAGCAGCAACAGCAACAGCAGCAGCAG
CAGCAACAACAGCAGCAGCAACAGCAACAACAACAACAACAGCAGCAACAACAGCAACAGCAGCAACAAC
AACAGCAACAGCAGCAGCAGCAACAACAGCAACAGCCTCCGCCTCCGCCACCGCCTCCTCCACCTCCGCA
GCTGCCGCAACCTCCTCCTCAGGCACAGCCGCTGCTGCCGCAGCCTCAACCTCCTCCACCACCTCCACCT
CCACCGCCTGGTCCGGCAGTTGCAGAAGAACCGCTGCATCGTCCGTAACTGCAGGAAGGGGATCCGGCTG
CTAACAAAGCCCGAAAGGAAGCTGAGTTGGCTGCTGCCACCGCTGAGCAATAACTAGCATAACCCCTTGG
GGCCTCTAAACGGGTCTTGAGGGGTTTTTTGCTGAAAGGAGGAACTATATCCGGATAACTACGTCAGGTG
GCACTTTTCGGGGAAATGTGCGCGGAACCCCTATTTGTTTATTTTTCTAAATACATTCAAATATGTATCC
GCTCATGAGACAATAACCCTGATAAATGCTTCAATAATATTGAAAAAGGAAGAGTATGAGTATTCAACAT
TTCCGTGTCGCCCTTATTCCCTTTTTTGCGGCATTTTGCCTTCCTGTTTTTGCTCACCCAGAAACGCTGG
TGAAAGTAAAAGATGCTGAAGATCAGTTGGGTGCACGAGTGGGTTACATCGAACTGGATCTCAACAGCGG
TAAGATCCTTGAGAGTTTTCGCCCCGAAGAACGTTTCCCAATGATGAGCACTTTTAAAGTTCTGCTATGT
GGCGCGGTATTATCCCGTGTTGACGCCGGGCAAGAGCAACTCGGTCGCCGCATACACTATTCTCAGAATG
ACTTGGTTGAGTACTCACCAGTCACAGAAAAGCATCTTACGGATGGCATGACAGTAAGAGAATTATGCAG
TGCTGCCATAACCATGAGTGATAACACTGCGGCCAACTTACTTCTGACAACGATCGGAGGACCGAAGGAG
CTAACCGCTTTTTTGCACAACATGGGGGATCATGTAACTCGCCTTGATCGTTGGGAACCGGAGCTGAATG
AAGCCATACCAAACGACGAGCGTGACACCACGATGCCTGTAGCAATGGCAACAACGTTGCGCAAACTATT
AACTGGCGAACTACTTACTCTAGCTTCCCGGCAACAATTAATAGACTGGATGGAGGCGGATAAAGTTGCA
GGACCACTTCTGCGCTCGGCCCTTCCGGCTGGCTGGTTTATTGCTGATAAATCTGGAGCCGGTGAGCGTG
GGTCTCGCGGTATCATTGCAGCACTGGGGCCAGATGGTAAGCCCTCCCGTATCGTAGTTATCTACACGAC
GGGGAGTCAGGCAACTATGGATGAACGAAATAGACAGATCGCTGAGATAGGTGCCTCACTGATTAAGCAT
TGGTAACTGTCAGACCAAGTTTACTCATATATACTTTAGATTGATT
[38 nt withheld, positions 1937-1974]
A
[37 nt withheld, positions 1976-2012]
ATTTTGTTAAAATTCGCGTTAAATTTTTGTTAAATCAGCTCATTTTTTAACCAATAGGCCGAAATCGGCA
AAATCCCTTATAAATCAAAAGAATAGCCCGAGATAGGGT
[37 nt withheld, positions 2122-2158]
AAAGAACGTGGACTCCAACGTCAAAGG
[141 nt withheld, positions 2186-2326]
G
[125 nt withheld, positions 2328-2452]
AAAGGATCTAGGTGAAGATCCTTTTTGATAATCTCATGACCAAAATCCCTTAACGTGAGTTTTCGTTCCA
CTGAGCGTCAGACCCCGTAGAAAAGATCAAAGGATCTTCTTGAGATCCTTTTTTTCTGCGCGTAATCTGC
TGCTTGCAAACAAAAAAACCACCGCTACCAGCGGTGGTTTGTTTGCCGGATCAAGAGCTACCAACTCTTT
TTCCGAAGGTAACTGGCTTCAGCAGAGCGCAGATACCAAATACTGTCCTTCTAGTGTAGCCGTAGTTAGG
CCACCACTTCAAGAACTCTGTAGCACCGCCTACATACCTCGCTCTGCTAATCCTGTTACCAGTGGCTGCT
GCCAGTGGCGATAAGTCGTGTCTTACCGGGTTGGACTCAAGACGATAGTTACCGGATAAGGCGCAGCGGT
CGGGCTGAACGGGGGGTTCGTGCACACAGCCCAGCTTGGAGCGAACGACCTACACCGAACTGAGATACCT
ACAGCGTGAGCTATGAGAAAGCGCCACGCTTCCCGAAGGGAGAAAGGCGGACAGGTATCCGGTAAGCGGC
AGGGTCGGAACAGGAGAGCGCACGAGGGAGCTTCCAGGGGGAAACGCCTGGTATCTTTATAGTCCTGTCG
GGTTTCGCCACCTCTGACTTGAGCGTCGATTTTTGTGATGCTCGTCAGGGGGGCGGAGCCTATGGAAAAA
CGCCAGCAACGCGGCCTTTTTACGGTTCCTGGCCTTTTGCTGGCCTTTTGCTCACATGTTCTTTCCTGCG
TTATCCCCTGATTCTGTGGATAACCGTATTACCGCCTTTGAGTGAGCTGATACCGCTCGCCGCAGCCGAA
CGACCGAGCGCAGCGAGTCAGTGAGCGAGGAAGCTATGGTGCACTCTCAGTACAATCTGCTCTGATGCCG
CATAGTTAAGCCAGTATACACTCCGCTATCGCTACGTGACTGGGTCATGGCTGCGCCCCGACACCCGCCA
ACACCCGCTGACGCGCCCTGACGGGCTTGTCTGCTCCCGGCATCCGCTTACAGACAAGCTGTGACCGTCT
CCGGGAGCTGCATGTGTCAGAGGTTTTCACCGTCATCACCGAAACGCGCGAGGCAGCTGCGGTAAAGCTC
ATCAGCGTGGTCGTGCAGCGATTCACAGATGTCTGCCTGTTCATCCGCGTCCAGCTCGTTGAGTTTCTCC
AGAAGCGTTAATGTCTGGCTTCTGATAAAGCGGGCCATGTTAAGGGCGGTTTTTTCCTGTTTGGTCACTG
ATGCCTCCGTGTAAGGGGGATTTCTGTTCATGGGGGTAATGATACCGATGAAACGAGAGAGGATGCTCAC
GATACGGGTTACTGATGATGAACATGCCCGGTTACTGGAACGTTGTGAGGGTAAACAACTGGCGGTATGG
ATGCGGCGGGACCAGAGAAAAATCACTCAGGGTCAATGCCAGCCGAACGCCAGCAAGACGTAGCCCAGCG
CGTCGGCCGCCATGCCGGCGATAATGGCCTGCTTCTCGCCGAAACGTTTGGTGGCGGGACCAGTGACGAA
GGCTTGAGCGAGGGCGTGCAAGATTCCGAATACCGCAAGCGACAGGCCGATCATCGTCGCGCTCCAGCGA
AAGCGGTCCTCGCCGAAAATGACCCAGAGCGCTGCCGGCACCTGTCCTACGAGTTGCATGATAAAGAAGA
CAGTCATAAGTGCGGCGACGATAGTCATGCCCCGCGCCCACCGGAAGGAGCTGACTGGGTTGAAGGCTCT
CAAGGGCATCGGTCGAGATCCCGGTGCCTAATGAGTGAGCTAACTTACATTAATTGCGTTGCGCTCACTG
CCCGCTTTCCAGTCGGGAAACCTGTCGTGCCAGCTGCATTAATGAATCGGCCAACGCGCGGGGAGAGGCG
GTTTGCGTATTGGGCGCCAGGGTGGTTTTTCTTTTCACCAGTGAGACGGGCAACAGCTGATTGCCCTTCA
CCGCCTGGCCCTGAGAGAGTTGCAGCAAGCGGTCCACGCTGGTTTGCCCCAGCAGGCGAAAATCCTGTTT
GATGGTGGTTAACGGCGGGATATAACATGAGCTGTCTTCGGTATCGTCGTATCCCACTACCGAGATATCC
GCACCAACGCGCAGCCCGGACTCGGTAATGGCGCGCATTGCGCCCAGCGCCATCTGATCGTTGGCAACCA
GCATCGCAGTGGGAACGATGCCCTCATTCAGCATTTGCATGGTTTGTTGAAAACCGGACATGGCACTCCA
GTCGCCTTCCCGTTCCGCTATCGGCTGAATTTGATTGCGAGTGAGATATTTATGCCAGCCAGCCAGACGC
AGACGCGCCGAGACAGAACTTAATGGGCCCGCTAACAGCGCGATTTGCTGGTGACCCAATGCGACCAGAT
GCTCCACGCCCAGTCGCGTACCGTCTTCATGGGAGAAAATAATACTGTTGATGGGTGTCTGGTCAGAGAC
ATCAAGAAATAACGCCGGAACATTAGTGCAGGCAGCTTCCACAGCAATGGCATCCTGGTCATCCAGCGGA
TAGTTAATGATCAGCCCACTGACGCGTTGCGCGAGAAGATTGTGCACCGCCGCTTTACAGGCTTCGACGC
CGCTTCGTTCTACCATCGACACCACCACGCTGGCACCCAGTTGATCGGCGCGAGATTTAATCGCCGCGAC
AATTTGCGACGGCGCGTGCAGGGCCAGACTGGAGGTGGCAACGCCAATCAGCAACGACTGTTTGCCCGCC
AGTTGTTGTGCCACGCGGTTGGGAATGTAATTCAGCTCCGCCATCGCCGCTTCCACTTTTTCCCGCGTTT
TCGCAGAAACGTGGCTGGCCTGGTTCACCACGCGGGAAACGGTCTGATAAGAGACACCGGCATACTCTGC
GACATCGTATAACGTTACTGGTTTCACATTCACCACCCTGAATTGACTCTCTTCCGGGCGCTATCATGCC
ATACCGCGAAAGGTTTTGCGCCATTCGATGGTGTCCGGGATCTCGACGCTCTCCCTTATGCGACTCCTGC
ATTAGGAAGCAGCCCAGTAGTAGGTTGAGGCCGTTGAGCACCGCCGCCGCAAGGAATGGTGCATGCCGGC
ATGCCGCCCTTTCGTCTTCAAGAATTAATTCCCAATTCCCCAGGCATCAAATAAAACGAAAGGCTCAGTC
GAAAGACTGGGCCTTTCGTTTTATCTGTTGTTTGTCGGTGAACGCTCTCCTGAGTAGGACAAATCCGCCG
GGAGCGGATTTGAACGTTGCGAAGCAACGGCCCGGAGGGTGGCGGGCAGGACGCCCGCCATAAACTGCCA
GGAATTGGGGATCGGAATTAATTCCCGGTTTAAACCGGGGATCTCGATCCCGCGAAATTAATACGACTCA
CTATAGGGGAATTGTGAGCGGATAACAATTCCCCTCTAGAAATAATTTTGTTTAACTTTAAGAAGGAGAT
ATACATATGCATCATCATCATCACCATAGCGGTGCAATTAGCGGTGATAGCCTGATTAGCCTGGCAAGCA
CCGGTAAACGTGTTAGCATTAAAGA
